>Addgene plasmid #75170 | pcDNA3.1-mouse cdk6 wt | addgene partial sequence | sequence record 145979 | CMV-F 5'-CGCAAATGGGCGGTAGGCGTG-3'
ACCCACTGTCTTACTGGCTTATCGAAATTAATACGACTCACTATAGGGAGACCCAAGCTTGGTACCGAGC
TCGGATCCATGGAGAAGGACAGCCTGAGTCGCGCCGATCAGCAGTATGAGTGCGTGGCGGAGATCGGCGA
AGGCGCCTATGGGAAGGTGTTCAAGGCCCGCGACCTGAAGAACGGCGGCCGCTTCGTGGCTCTGAAGCGC
GTGCGAGTGCAGACCAGTGAGGAGGGCATGCCGCTCTCCACCATCCGCGAGGTGGCGGTGCTGAGGCACC
TGGAGACCTTCGAGCACCCCAACGTGGTCAGGTTGTTTGATGTGTGCACAGTGTCACGGACGGACAGAGA
AACCAAGCTTACACTAGTGTTTGAGCATGTTGATCAAGACTTGACCACTTACTTGGATAAAGTTCCAGAG
CCCGGCGTACCCACAGAAACCATAAAGGATATGATGTTTCAGCTTCTCCGAGGTCTGGACTTTCTTCATT
CTCACAGAGTAGTGCATCGTGATCTGAAACCGCAGAACATTCTGGTGACCAGCAGTGGACAGATAAAGCT
GGCTGACTTTGGCCTTGCCCGCATCTATAGTTTTCAGATGGCCCTTACCTCGGTGGTCGTCACGCTGTGG
TACCGAGCCCCAGAAGTCCTGCTCCAGTCCAGCTATGCCACCCCTGTGGACCTCTGGAGTGTCGGTTGCA
TCTTTGCAGAAATGTTTCGCAGAA
