>Addgene plasmid #75170 | pcDNA3.1-mouse cdk6 wt | addgene partial sequence | sequence record 146013 | BGH-rev 5'-TAGAAGGCACAGTCGAGG-3'
CTCTAGATGCATGCTCGAGCGGCCGCCAGTGTGATGGATATCTGCAGAATTCTCAGGCTGTGTTCAGCTC
CGAGGTGCTCTGGTTGGATGGCAGGTGAGAGTTCAGGTTGTCCTTGTATCTCTCCAGATCTTGGAAGTAC
GGGTGATTCAGGGCGCCGTAGGCGGATATCCTTTTAGCTGGATTAAACGTCAGGCATTTCAGAAGTAGGT
CTTTGCCTAGTTCGTCAATATCTGTCACAAACTTCTCGATGGGTTGAGCAGATTTGGAATGAAAAGCCTG
CCGGGGAAGGGCCACGTCCCTAGGCCAGTCTTCCTCTCCTGGGAGTCCAATGATGTCCAAGATTTTTCCT
AGTTGATCCACGTCTGAACTTCCACGAAAAAGAGGCTTTCTGCGAAACATTTCTGCAAAGATGCAACCGA
CACTCCAGAGGTCCACAGGGGTGGCATAGCTGGACTGGAGCAGGACTTCTGGGGCTCGGTACCACAGCGT
GACGACCACCGAGGTAAGGGCCATCTGAAAACTATAGATGCGGGCAAGGCCAAAGTCAGCCAGCTTTATC
TGTCCACTGCTGGTCACCAGAATGTTCTGCGGTTTCAGATCACGATGCACTACTCTGTGAGAATGAAGAA
AGTCCAGACCTCGGAGAAGCTGAAACATCATATCCTTTATGGTTTCTGTGGGTACGCCGGGCTCTGGAAC
TTTATCCAAGTAAGTGGTCAAGTCTTGATCAACATGCTCAAACACTAGTGTAAGCTTGGTT
