[The description below was written by a language model from this plasmid's Addgene catalogue record.]
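Description:
pcDNA3.1-mouse cdk6 wt is a mammalian expression plasmid built on the pcDNA3.1 backbone (about 5.4 kb without the insert) that carries the wild-type mouse cyclin-dependent kinase 6 (Cdk6, also known as Crk2) coding sequence. It is propagated in E. coli as a high-copy plasmid under ampicillin selection. For mammalian cells it carries a neomycin resistance marker, so transfected cells can be selected with G418 to enrich for expressing populations or derive stable lines.

The Cdk6 insert was placed into the multiple cloning site by restriction cloning between BamHI at the 5′ end and EcoRI at the 3′ end. Both sites remain intact, so the insert can be excised or transferred to another vector. Transcription is driven by the CMV promoter, a strong constitutive viral promoter that gives high expression in many mammalian cell types. The listed reverse sequencing primer anneals in the bovine growth hormone polyadenylation region, consistent with the standard pcDNA3.1 layout in which that signal terminates and stabilises the transcript downstream of the cloning site. The record does not mention any epitope tag, fusion partner or reporter, and it does not state the insert size. No feature table is provided, so other backbone elements cannot be confirmed from the record itself.

The stated purpose is mammalian expression of mouse Cdk6. CDK6 is a D-type cyclin partner kinase involved in G1 progression of the cell cycle, and the "wt" designation suggests the construct serves as the wild-type reference, for example alongside mutant versions, although the record does not describe any specific experiments.
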