Addgene plasmid #75170: pcDNA3.1-mouse cdk6 wt
Purpose: Mammalian expression of mouse cdk6
Depositing lab: Martine Roussel. Depositing organization: St. Jude Children's Research Hospital.
Backbone
  Vector backbone: pcDNA3.1
  Backbone size w/o insert (bp): 5428
  Vector type: Mammalian Expression
  Selectable markers: Neomycin (select with G418)
Growth in bacteria
  Bacterial resistance: Ampicillin, 100 μg/mL
  Growth temperature: 37°C
  Growth strain: DH5alpha
  Copy number: High Copy
Gene/Insert
  Gene/Insert name: cyclin dependent kinase 6
  Species: M. musculus (mouse)
  Entrez Gene: Cdk6 (a.k.a. AI504062, Crk2)
  Promoter: CMV
  Cloning method: Restriction Enzyme; 5′ cloning site BamHI (not destroyed); 3′ cloning site EcoRI (not destroyed)
  Sequencing primers: 5′ CMV-F; 3′ BGH-rev
Terms and licenses: Academic/Nonprofit Terms; Industry Terms: Not Available to Industry
How to cite: pcDNA3.1-mouse cdk6 wt was a gift from Martine Roussel (Addgene plasmid # 75170 ; http://n2t.net/addgene:75170 ; RRID:Addgene_75170)
